>Addgene plasmid #70430 | R777-E146 Hs.NRAS-nostop | depositor full sequence | sequence record 125879 | Full Sequence
TTAACGCTAGCATGGATGTTTTCCCAGTCACGACGTTGTAAAACGACGGCCAGTCTTAAAATTCGAGCTC
GGTCCGAGGATCCGAAATAATGATTTTATTTTGACTGATAGTGACCTGTTCGTTGCAACAAATTGATAAG
CAATGCTTTTTTATAATGCCAACTTTGTACAAAAAAGTTGGCACCATGACTGAGTACAAACTGGTGGTGG
TTGGAGCAGGTGGTGTTGGGAAAAGCGCACTGACAATCCAGCTAATCCAGAACCACTTTGTAGATGAATA
TGATCCCACCATAGAGGATTCTTACAGAAAACAAGTGGTTATAGATGGTGAAACCTGTTTGTTGGACATA
CTGGATACAGCTGGACAAGAAGAGTACAGTGCCATGAGAGACCAATACATGAGGACAGGCGAAGGCTTCC
TCTGTGTATTTGCCATCAATAATAGCAAGTCATTTGCGGATATTAACCTCTACAGGGAGCAGATTAAGCG
AGTAAAAGACTCGGATGATGTACCTATGGTGCTAGTGGGAAACAAGTGTGATTTGCCAACAAGGACAGTT
GATACAAAACAAGCCCACGAACTGGCCAAGAGTTACGGGATTCCATTCATTGAAACCTCAGCCAAGACCA
GACAGGGTGTTGAAGATGCTTTTTACACACTGGTAAGAGAAATACGCCAGTACCGAATGAAAAAACTCAA
CAGCAGTGATGATGGGACTCAGGGTTGTATGGGATTGCCATGTGTGGTGATGTCAACTTTCTTGTACAAA
GTTGGCATTATAGGAAAGCATTGCTTATCAATTTGTTGCAACGAACAGGTCACTATCAGTCAAAATAAAA
TCATTATTTGCATGCAAGCTTAGATCCTCTAGACCAGCCAGGACAGAAATGCCTCGACTTCGCTGCTACC
CAAGGTTGCCGGGTGACGCACACCGTGGAAACGGATGAAGGCACGAACCCAGTGGACATAAGCCTGTTCG
GTTCGTAAGCTGTAATGCAAGTAGCGTATGCGCTCACGCAACTGGTCCAGAACCTTGACCGAACGCAGCG
GTGGTAACGGCGCAGTGGCGGTTTTCATGGCTTGTTATGACTGTTTTTTTGGGGTACAGTCTATGCCTCG
GGCATCCAAGCAGCAAGCGCGTTACGCCGTGGGTCGATGTTTGATGTTATGGAGCAGCAACGATGTTACG
CAGCAGGGCAGTCGCCCTAAAACAAAGTTAAACATTATGAGGGAAGCGGTGATCGCCGAAGTATCGACTC
AACTATCAGAGGTAGTTGGCGTCATCGAGCGCCATCTCGAACCGACGTTGCTGGCCGTACATTTGTACGG
CTCCGCAGTGGATGGCGGCCTGAAGCCACACAGTGATATTGATTTGCTGGTTACGGTGACCGTAAGGCTT
GATGAAACAACGCGGCGAGCTTTGATCAACGACCTTTTGGAAACTTCGGCTTCCCCTGGAGAGAGCGAGA
TTCTCCGCGCTGTAGAAGTCACCATTGTTGTGCACGACGACATCATTCCGTGGCGTTATCCAGCTAAGCG
CGAACTGCAATTTGGAGAATGGCAGCGCAATGACATTCTTGCAGGTATCTTCGAGCCAGCCACGATCGAC
ATTGATCTGGCTATCTTGCTGACAAAAGCAAGAGAACATAGCGTTGCCTTGGTAGGTCCAGCGGCGGAGG
AACTCTTTGATCCGGTTCCTGAACAGGATCTATTTGAGGCGCTAAATGAAACCTTAACGCTATGGAACTC
GCCGCCCGACTGGGCTGGCGATGAGCGAAATGTAGTGCTTACGTTGTCCCGCATTTGGTACAGCGCAGTA
ACCGGCAAAATCGCGCCGAAGGATGTCGCTGCCGACTGGGCAATGGAGCGCCTGCCGGCCCAGTATCAGC
CCGTCATACTTGAAGCTAGACAGGCTTATCTTGGACAAGAAGAAGATCGCTTGGCCTCGCGCGCAGATCA
GTTGGAAGAATTTGTCCACTACGTGAAAGGCGAGATCACCAAGGTAGTCGGCAAATAACCCTCGAGCCAC
CCATGACCAAAATCCCTTAACGTGAGTTACGCGTCGTTCCACTGAGCGTCAGACCCCGTAGAAAAGATCA
AAGGATCTTCTTGAGATCCTTTTTTTCTGCGCGTAATCTGCTGCTTGCAAACAAAAAAACCACCGCTACC
AGCGGTGGTTTGTTTGCCGGATCAAGAGCTACCAACTCTTTTTCCGAAGGTAACTGGCTTCAGCAGAGCG
CAGATACCAAATACTGTCCTTCTAGTGTAGCCGTAGTTAGGCCACCACTTCAAGAACTCTGTAGCACCGC
CTACATACCTCGCTCTGCTAATCCTGTTACCAGTGGCTGCTGCCAGTGGCGATAAGTCGTGTCTTACCGG
GTTGGACTCAAGACGATAGTTACCGGATAAGGCGCAGCGGTCGGGCTGAACGGGGGGTTCGTGCACACAG
CCCAGCTTGGAGCGAACGACCTACACCGAACTGAGATACCTACAGCGTGAGCATTGAGAAAGCGCCACGC
TTCCCGAAGGGAGAAAGGCGGACAGGTATCCGGTAAGCGGCAGGGTCGGAACAGGAGAGCGCACGAGGGA
GCTTCCAGGGGGAAACGCCTGGTATCTTTATAGTCCTGTCGGGTTTCGCCACCTCTGACTTGAGCGTCGA
TTTTTGTGATGCTCGTCAGGGGGGCGGAGCCTATGGAAAAACGCCAGCAACGCGGCCTTTTTACGGTTCC
TGGCCTTTTGCTGGCCTTTTGCTCACATGTTCTTTCCTGCGTTATCCCCTGATTCTGTGGATAACCGTAT
TACCGCCTTTGAGTGAGCTGATACCGCTCGCCGCAGCCGAACGACCGAGCGCAGCGAGTCAGTGAGCGAG
GAAGCGGAAGAGCGCCCAATACGCAAACCGCCTCTCCCCGCGCGTTGGCCGATTCATTAATGCAGCTGGC
ACGACAGGTTTCCCGACTGGAAAGCGGGCAGTGAGCGCAACGCAATTAATACGCGTACCGCTAGCCAGGA
AGAGTTTGTAGAAACGCAAAAAGGCCATCCGTCAGGATGGCCTTCTGCTTAGTTTGATGCCTGGCAGTTT
ATGGCGGGCGTCCTGCCCGCCACCCTCCGGGCCGTTGCTTCACAACGTTCAAATCCGCTCCCGGCGGATT
TGTCCTACTCAGGAGAGCGTTCACCGACAAACAACAGATAAAACGAAAGGCCCAGTCTTCCGACTGAGCC
TTTCGTTTTATTTGATGCCTGGCAGTTCCCTACTCTCGCG
Features (pLannotate 1.2.2; 11 found; start..end, strand, type, name):
     18..54      -  CDS            lacZα (fragment): LacZα fragment of β-galactosidase; lacZ fragment
     85..180     +  protein_bind   attL3: mutant version of attL; recombination site for the Gateway® LR reaction LR Clonase™
    186..752     +  CDS            NRAS: RASN_HUMAN - Also known as HRAS1. Experimental evidence at protein level: Swiss-Prot protein existence level 1. Ras proteins bind GDP/GTP and possess intrinsic GTPase activity. From Homo sapiens (Human).
    757..850     -  protein_bind   attL2 (fragment): mutant version of attL; recombination site for the Gateway® LR reaction LR Clonase™
    965..988     +  promoter       Pc promoter (fragment): intI1 (promoter lies within the coding sequence); class 1 integron promoter
   1164..1220    +  CDS            GmR (fragment): gentamycin acetyltransferase; aacC1; confers resistance to gentamycin
   1227..2018    +  CDS            SmR: aminoglycoside adenylyltransferase (Murphy, 1985); aadA; confers resistance to spectinomycin and streptomycin
   2111..2699    +  rep_origin     ori: high-copy-number ColE1/pMB1/pBR322/pUC origin of replication
   2882..2974    +  CDS            lacI (fragment): lac repressor; lacI; The lac repressor binds to the lac operator to inhibit transcription in E. coli. This inhibition can be relieved by adding lactose or isopropyl-β-D-thiogalactopyranoside (IPTG).
   3029..3056    -  terminator     rrnB T2 terminator: transcription terminator T2 from the E. coli rrnB gene
   3188..3231    +  terminator     rrnB T1 terminator: Escherichia coli rrnB; transcription terminator T1 from the E. coli rrnB gene
