[The description below was written by a language model from this plasmid's Addgene catalogue record and pLannotate feature annotations shown in this document.]
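Description:
R777-E146 Hs.NRAS-nostop is a Gateway entry clone built on the pDonor-255 backbone (about 2.7 kb without insert; the full sequence record is 3,260 nt). It carries the human NRAS open reading frame, corresponding to reference transcript NM_002524.4, and is a bacterial propagation plasmid rather than an expression vector. It replicates in E. coli from a high-copy ColE1/pUC-type origin. Selection is with spectinomycin, through an aadA aminoglycoside adenylyltransferase gene (SmR) that sits downstream of a fragment of the class 1 integron Pc promoter. Short annotated remnants of lacZα, lacI and a gentamicin resistance gene appear to be non-functional backbone leftovers. The rrnB T1 and T2 terminators lie upstream of the cloning region and likely insulate the insert from read-through transcription.

The 567 bp insert encodes NRAS, a small GTPase of the Ras family that binds GDP/GTP, and the native stop codon has been omitted. Gateway attL recombination sites flank the ORF; the automated annotation calls these attL3 and a fragment of attL2. No promoter driving NRAS is annotated, as expected for an entry clone. An LR Clonase reaction moves the ORF into a destination vector, which supplies the promoter, tags and host-specific elements. Because the stop codon is absent, translation can continue through the downstream att site into a C-terminal fusion partner such as an epitope tag or fluorescent protein. The stated purpose of the construct is to build such C-terminal NRAS fusions.
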