Addgene plasmid #70430: R777-E146 Hs.NRAS-nostop
Purpose: Gateway ORF clone of human NRAS [NM_002524.4] without stop codon (for C-terminal fusions)
Depositing lab: Dominic Esposito. Depositing organization: National Cancer Institute (NCI).
Backbone
  Vector backbone: pDonor-255
  Backbone size w/o insert (bp): 2693
  Vector type: Gateway Entry Clone
Growth in bacteria
  Bacterial resistance: Spectinomycin, 50 μg/mL
  Growth temperature: 37°C
  Growth strain: DH10B
  Copy number: High Copy
Gene/Insert
  Gene/Insert name: NRAS (alt name: NM_002524.4)
  Species: H. sapiens (human)
  Insert size (bp): 567
  Entrez Gene: NRAS (a.k.a. ALPS4, CMNS, KRAS, N-ras, NCMS, NRAS1, NS6)
  Cloning method: Gateway Cloning
  Sequencing primers: 5′ M13F 23-mer (5'-CCCAGTCACGACGTTGTAAAACG); 3′ attLR 23-mer (5'-TAACATCAGAGATTTTGAGACAC)
Terms and licenses: Academic/Nonprofit Terms; Industry Terms: Not Available to Industry
How to cite: R777-E146 Hs.NRAS-nostop was a gift from Dominic Esposito (Addgene plasmid # 70430 ; http://n2t.net/addgene:70430 ; RRID:Addgene_70430)
