>Addgene plasmid #70430 | R777-E146 Hs.NRAS-nostop | addgene partial sequence | sequence record 132294 | pCR8_R1 5'-cgaaccgaacaggcttatgt-3'
GGTGTGCGTCACCCGGCAACCTTGGGTAGCAGCGAAGTCGAGGCATTTCTGTCCTGGCTGGTCTAGAGGA
TCTAAGCTTGCATGCAAATAATGATTTTATTTTGACTGATAGTGACCTGTTCGTTGCAACAAATTGATAA
GCAATGCTTTCCTATAATGCCAACTTTGTACAAGAAAGTTGACATCACCACACATGGCAATCCCATACAA
CCCTGAGTCCCATCATCACTGCTGTTGAGTTTTTTCATTCGGTACTGGCGTATTTCTCTTACCAGTGTGT
AAAAAGCATCTTCAACACCCTGTCTGGTCTTGGCTGAGGTTTCAATGAATGGAATCCCGTAACTCTTGGC
CAGTTCGTGGGCTTGTTTTGTATCAACTGTCCTTGTTGGCAAATCACACTTGTTTCCCACTAGCACCATA
GGTACATCATCCGAGTCTTTTACTCGCTTAATCTGCTCCCTGTAGAGGTTAATATCCGCAAATGACTTGC
TATTATTGATGGCAAATACACAGAGGAAGCCTTCGCCTGTCCTCATGTATTGGTCTCTCATGGCACTGTA
CTCTTCTTGTCCAGCTGTATCCAGTATGTCCAACAAACAGGTTTCACCATCTATAACCACTTGTTTTCTG
TAAGAATCCTCTATGGTGGGATCATATTCATCTACAAAGTGGTTCTGGATTAGCTGGATTGTCAGTGCGC
TTTTCCCAACACCACCTGCTCCAACCACCACCAGTTTGTACTCAGTCATGGTGCCAACTTTTTTGTACAA
AGTTGGCATTATAAAAAAGCATTGCTTATCAATTTGTTGCAACGAACAGGTCACTATCAGTCAAAATAAA
ATCATTATTTCGGATCCTC
